>Addgene plasmid #85462 | p-mCherry-N1-slowChloC | addgene full sequence | sequence record 170775 | Addgene NGS Result
AGCCTAGGCCTCCAAAAAAGCCTCCTCACTACTTCTGGAATAGCTCAGAGGCCGAGGCGGCCTCGGCCTC
TGCATAAATAAAAAAAATTAGTCAGCCATGGGGCGGAGAATGGGCGGAACTGGGCGGAGTTAGGGGCGGG
ATGGGCGGAGTTAGGGGCGGGACTATGGTTGCTGACTAATTGAGATGCATGCTTTGCATACTTCTGCCTG
CTGGGGAGCCTGGGGACTTTCCACACCTGGTTGCTGACTAATTGAGATGCATGCTTTGCATACTTCTGCC
TGCTGGGGAGCCTGGGGACTTTCCACACCCTAACTGACACACATTCCACAGCTGGTTCTTTCCGCCTCAG
GACTCTTCCTTTTTCAATATTATTGAAGCATTTATCAGGGTTATTGTCTCATGAGCGGATACATATTTGA
ATGTATTTAGAAAAATAAACAAATAGGGGTTCCGCGCACATTTCCCCGAAAAGTGCCACCTG
[124 nt withheld, positions 483-606]
C
[91 nt withheld, positions 608-698]
A
[49 nt withheld, positions 700-748]
CCTTTGACGTTGGAGTCCACGTTCTTT
[37 nt withheld, positions 776-812]
ACCCTATCTCGGTCTATTCTTTTGATTTATAAGGGATTTTGCCGATTTCGGCCTATTGGTTAAAAAATGA
GCTGATTTAACAAAAATTTAACGCGAATTTTAACAAAATATTAACGCTTACAATTTACGCCTTAAGATAC
ATTGATGAGTTTGGACAAACCACAACTAGAATGCAGTGAAAAAAATGCTTTATTTGTGAAATTTGTGATG
CTATTGCTTTATTTGTAACCATTATAAGCTGCAATAAACAAGTTAACAACAACAATTGCATTCATTTTAT
GTTTCAGGTTCAGGGGGAGGTGTGGGAGGTTTTTTAAAGCAAGTAAAACCTCTACAAATGTGGTATGGCT
GATTATGATCTAGAGTCGCGGCCGCTTTACTTGTACAGCTCGTCCATGCCGCCGGTGGAGTGGCGGCCCT
CGGCGCGTTCGTACTGTTCCACGATGGTGTAGTCCTCGTTGTGGGAGGTGATGTCCAACTTGATGTTGAC
GTTGTAGGCGCCGGGCAGCTGCACGGGCTTCTTGGCCTTGTAGGTGGTCTTGACCTCAGCGTCGTAGTGG
CCGCCGTCCTTCAGCTTCAGCCTCTGCTTGATCTCGCCCTTCAGGGCGCCGTCCTCGGGGTACATCCGCT
CGGAGGAGGCCTCCCAGCCCATGGTCTTCTTCTGCATTACGGGGCCGTCGGAGGGGAAGTTGGTGCCGCG
CAGCTTCACCTTGTAGATGAACTCGCCGTCCTGCAGGGAGGAGTCCTGGGTCACGGTCACCACGCCGCCG
TCCTCGAAGTTCATCACGCGCTCCCACTTGAAGCCCTCGGGGAAGGACAGCTTCAAGTAGTCGGGGATGT
CGGCGGGGTGCTTCACGTAGGCCTTGGAGCCGTACATGAACTGAGGGGACAGGATGTCCCAGGCGAAGGG
CAGGGGGCCACCCTTGGTCACCTTCAGCTTGGCGGTCTGGGTGCCCTCGTAGGGGCGGCCCTCGCCCTCG
CCCTCGATCTCGAACTCGTGGCCGTTCACGGAGCCCTCCATGTGCACCTTGAAGCGCATGAACTCCTTGA
TGATGGCCATGTTATCCTCCTCGCCCTTGCTCACGGCGGCCGCTGGCACGGCTCCGGCCTCGGCTTCGTC
TTCGACGAGAGTCTCGACCTCGATCTCCGTTCCGCCGATGTTCAGTTTGGTGGTTTTGCGGATATCTCCG
TGAATCAATATGTGCTCGTGGATCAGGACGCGCAGGTAGTGTCCCAACAACCCCCAACAATTTTTACTCA
TCAGATCAATAATCGTGTGACCTACGGTGGAGCCATAGACGCTCAGGACGCCAAAACCTTCGGGCCCCAA
AATGAAGAGAATTGGGAACATACCCCAGCTCACGAAAAACAGCCATGCCATGCCGGTCACGACCTGGCGG
CACCGACCCTTTGGCACAGTATGATAACCCTCGATATATGCTTTGGCGGCGTGAAAAAATGTGTTCGCGC
CATAGCACAATCCAAGACAAAAGAAGATGACTTTAACATAGCCGGTTGCCATGGCGCTGGTAGCCCCCCA
CACGATACACCCGATGTTTGAGACAAGGAGTCCCATGGTTCTCCTGCTGTAGTCGTTGCTCAGGCCGGTG
AGGTTGCTCAGGTGGATAAGGATGACAGGACAAGTGAGCAGCCACTCTGCATAGCGCAGCCACTGCACCC
GGTGTCCTGTGGCAAGGTAGAGCATAGAGGGATTCTTAAACTCAAAAAAGAACTCGAGAATCACCTTAAC
CATTCTAATGGCGCACACATAGATCTCCTCCCAGCCGCATGTAGATTTCCAGGTTTGGTAGGCATAGAAC
ATCAGCAGCAAAATGCTGAATCCTGCTGCAAGCCACTGCAGGACATTTGACGCGGTCTGAGCGCCGTTCG
TGCCGCGAGATTCAATCCATCCGGCACAGTAACATTGATCCTCAGGGACCAGGACGGACCCGTTCACCAC
CACAGGATTAGTAACGAACAAAAGTTCGCGTCCGACGGCAGACAAAGCGCCGCCATAGTCCATGGTGGCA
CCGGTGGATCCCGGGCCCGCGGTACCGTCGACTGCAGAATTCGAAGCTTGAGCTCGAGATCTGAGTCCGG
TAGCGCTAGCGGATCTGACGGTTCACTAAACCAGCTCTGCTTATATAGACCTCCCACCGTACACGCCTAC
CGCCCATTTGCGTCAATGGGGCGGAGTTGTTACGACATTTTGGAAAGTCCCGTTGATTTTGGTGCCAAAA
CAAACTCCCATTGACGTCAATGGGGTGGAGACTTGGAAATCCCCGTGAGTCAAACCGCTATCCACGCCCA
TTGATGTACTGCCAAAACCGCATCACCATGGTAATAGCGATGACTAATACGTAGATGTACTGCCAAGTAG
GAAAGTCCCATAAGGTCATGTACTGGGCATAATGCCAGGCGGGCCATTTACCGTCATTGACGTCAATAGG
GGGCGTACTTGGCATATGATACACTTGATGTACTGCCAAGTGGGCAGTTTACCGTAAATACTCCACCCAT
TGACGTCAATGGAAAGTCCCTATTGGCGTTACTATGGGAACATACGTCATTATTGACGTCAATGGGCGGG
GGTCGTTGGGCGGTCAGCCAGGCGGGCCATTTACCGTAAGTTATGTAACGCGGAACTCCATATATGGGCT
ATGAACTAATGACCCCGTAATTGATTACTATTAATAACTAATGCATGGCGGTAATACGGTTATCCACAGA
ATCAGGGGATAACGCAGGAAAGAACATGTGAGCAAAAGGCCAGCAAAAGGCCAGGAACCGTAAAAAGGCC
GCGTTGCTGGCGTTTTTCCATAGGCTCCGCCCCCCTGACGAGCATCACAAAAATCGACGCTCAAGTCAGA
GGTGGCGAAACCCGACAGGACTATAAAGATACCAGGCGTTTCCCCCTGGAAGCTCCCTCGTGCGCTCTCC
TGTTCCGACCCTGCCGCTTACCGGATACCTGTCCGCCTTTCTCCCTTCGGGAAGCGTGGCGCTTTCTCAT
AGCTCACGCTGTAGGTATCTCAGTTCGGTGTAGGTCGTTCGCTCCAAGCTGGGCTGTGTGCACGAACCCC
CCGTTCAGCCCGACCGCTGCGCCTTATCCGGTAACTATCGTCTTGAGTCCAACCCGGTAAGACACGACTT
ATCGCCACTGGCAGCAGCCACTGGTAACAGGATTAGCAGAGCGAGGTATGTAGGCGGTGCTACAGAGTTC
TTGAAGTGGTGGCCTAACTACGGCTACACTAGAAGAACAGTATTTGGTATCTGCGCTCTGCTGAAGCCAG
TTACCTTCGGAAAAAGAGTTGGTAGCTCTTGATCCGGCAAACAAACCACCGCTGGTAGCGGTGGTTTTTT
TGTTTGCAAGCAGCAGATTACGCGCAGAAAAAAAGGATCTCAAGAAGATCCTTTGATCTTTTCTACGGGG
TCTGACGCTCAGTGGAACGAAAACTCACGTTAAGGGATTTTGGTCATGAGATTATCAAAAAGGATCTTCA
CCTAGATCCTTTTAAATTAAAAATGAAGTTTTAAATCAATCTAAAGTATATATGAGTAACCTGAGGCTAT
GGCAGGGCCTGCCGCCCCGACGTTGGCTGCGAGCCCTGGGCCTTCACCCGAACTTGGGGGGTGGGGTGGG
GAAAAGGAAGAAACGCGGGCGTATTGGCCCCAATGGGGTCTCGGTGGGGTATCGACAGAGTGCCAGCCCT
GGGACCGAACCCCGCGTTTATGAACAAACGACCCAACACCGTGCGTTTTATTCTGTCTTTTTATTGCCGT
CATAGCGCGGGTTCCTTCCGGTATTGTCTCCTTCCGTGTTTCAGTTAGCCTCCCCCTAGGGTGGGCGAAG
AACTCCAGCATGAGATCCCCGCGCTGGAGGATCATCCAGCCGGCGTCCCGGAAAACGATTCCGAAGCCCA
ACCTTTCATAGAAGGCGGCGGTGGAATCGAAATCTCGTGATGGCAGGTTGGGCGTCGCTTGGTCGGTCAT
TTCGAACCCCAGAGTCCCGCTCAGAAGAACTCGTCAAGAAGGCGATAGAAGGCGATGCGCTGCGAATCGG
GAGCGGCGATACCGTAAAGCACGAGGAAGCGGTCAGCCCATTCGCCGCCAAGCTCTTCAGCAATATCACG
GGTAGCCAACGCTATGTCCTGATAGCGGTCCGCCACACCCAGCCGGCCACAGTCGATGAATCCAGAAAAG
CGGCCATTTTCCACCATGATATTCGGCAAGCAGGCATCGCCATGGGTCACGACGAGATCCTCGCCGTCGG
GCATGCTCGCCTTGAGCCTGGCGAACAGTTCGGCTGGCGCGAGCCCCTGATGCTCTTCGTCCAGATCATC
CTGATCGACAAGACCGGCTTCCATCCGAGTACGTGCTCGCTCGATGCGATGTTTCGCTTGGTGGTCGAAT
GGGCAGGTAGCCGGATCAAGCGTATGCAGCCGCCGCATTGCATCAGCCATGATGGATACTTTCTCGGCAG
GAGCAAGGTGAGATGACAGGAGATCCTGCCCCGGCACTTCGCCCAATAGCAGCCAGTCCCTTCCCGCTTC
AGTGACAACGTCGAGCACAGCTGCGCAAGGAACGCCCGTCGTGGCCAGCCACGATAGCCGCGCTGCCTCG
TCTTGCAGTTCATTCAGGGCACCGGACAGGTCGGTCTTGACAAAAAGAACCGGGCGCCCCTGCGCTGACA
GCCGGAACACGGCGGCATCAGAGCAGCCGATTGTCTGTTGTGCCCAGTCATAGCCGAATAGCCTCTCCAC
CCAAGCGGCCGGAGAACCTGCGTGCAATCCATCTTGTTCAATCATGCGAAACGATCCTCATCCTGTCTCT
TGATCGATCTTTGCAAA
Features (pLannotate 1.2.2; 15 found; start..end, strand, type, name):
    352..456     -  promoter       AmpR promoter: bla
    483..911     +  rep_origin     f1 ori (sequence partly withheld): f1 bacteriophage origin of replication; arrow indicates direction of (+) strand synthesis
    945..1066    -  polyA_signal   SV40 poly(A) signal: SV40 polyadenylation signal
   1089..1172    -  CDS            large T antigen (fragment): large T antigen from SV40 (simian virus 40)
   1190..1896    -  CDS            mCherry (fragment): monomeric derivative of DsRed fluorescent protein (Shaner et al., 2004) mammalian codon-optimized
   1909..2835    -  CDS            ChR2(H134R): H134R mutant of an N-terminal fragment of channelrhodopsin-2 from the alga Chlamydomonas reinhardtii (Nagel et al., 2005) blue light-activated cation channel
   2842..2922    -  misc_feature   MCS: multiple cloning site
   2945..3148    -  promoter       CMV promoter: human cytomegalovirus (CMV) immediate early promoter
   3149..3452    -  enhancer       CMV enhancer: human cytomegalovirus immediate early enhancer
   3627..4215    -  rep_origin     ori: high-copy-number ColE1/pMB1/pBR322/pUC origin of replication
   4437..4453    +  polyA_signal   bGH poly(A) signal (fragment): bovine growth hormone polyadenylation signal
   4544..4591    -  polyA_signal   HSV TK poly(A) signal: herpes simplex virus thymidine kinase polyadenylation signal (Cole and Stacy, 1985)
   4650..4802    -  CDS            ble (fragment): BLE_KLEPN - Experimental evidence at protein level: Swiss-Prot protein existence level 1. Binding protein with a strong affinity to the bleomycin family of antibiotics. Binds to CL990; an antimitotic-antibiotic compound. From Klebsiella pneumoniae.
   4823..5617    -  CDS            NeoR/KanR: aminoglycoside phosphotransferase from Tn5; aph(3')-II (or nptII); confers resistance to neomycin, kanamycin, and G418 (Geneticin®)
   5652..350     -  promoter       SV40 promoter (across the origin): SV40 enhancer and early promoter
