[The description below was written by a language model from this plasmid's Addgene catalogue record and pLannotate feature annotations shown in this document.]
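Description:
p-mCherry-N1-slowChloC is a mammalian expression plasmid of about 5.7 kb built on the pEGFP-N1 backbone, in which EGFP was replaced by a complete channelrhodopsin–mCherry fusion cassette inserted between XbaI and BamHI sites. It is maintained in E. coli at high copy from a ColE1/pUC-type origin and also carries an f1 phage origin. A single Tn5 NeoR/KanR gene provides both selections. It is preceded by a bacterial (bla-type) promoter for kanamycin resistance and by the SV40 enhancer/early promoter for G418 selection in mammalian cells, and it is terminated by the HSV TK polyadenylation signal. The short ble, bGH poly(A) and large T antigen fragments in the feature table appear to be small partial matches within backbone sequence rather than functional parts.

The payload is slowChloC, a 927 bp synthetic coding sequence for the N-terminal fragment of Chlamydomonas reinhardtii channelrhodopsin-2 carrying the mutations E90R, D156N and T159C. It is fused at its C terminus to mCherry so that expressing cells can be identified by red fluorescence. The automated annotation labels this ORF as ChR2(H134R), which reflects the closest database match rather than the recorded mutation set. Transcription is driven by the human CMV immediate-early enhancer and promoter and ends at the SV40 poly(A) signal. The associated work converted channelrhodopsin from a light-gated cation channel into a light-gated chloride channel. The depositor describes the plasmid as historical and recommends a later variant with improved anion selectivity, iChloC, for inhibiting neuronal activity. This construct therefore serves mainly as a reference for the original chloride-conducting design, expressed by transfection in cultured mammalian cells.
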