Addgene plasmid #85462: p-mCherry-N1-slowChloC
Purpose: Historical plasmid. For inhibition of neuronal activity, #66709 is a light-gated chloride channel with improved anion selectivity (iChloC)
Depositing lab: Peter Hegemann. Depositing organization: Humboldt-Universitaet zu Berlin. Publication: Conversion of Channelrhodopsin into a Light-Gated Chloride Channel. Wietek J, Wiegert JS, Adeishvili N, Schneider F, Watanabe H, Tsunoda SP, Vogt A, Elstner M, Oertner TG, Hegemann P. Science. 2014 Mar 27. 10.1126/science.1249375 PubMed 24674867.
Backbone
  Vector backbone: pEGFP-N1
  Backbone size w/o insert (bp): 4733
  Total vector size (bp): 5660
  Modifications to backbone: EGFP has been replaced by inserting the complete fusion construct (ChR2-mCherry) using XbaI and BamHI cloning sites
  Vector type: Mammalian Expression
  Selectable markers: Neomycin (select with G418)
Growth in bacteria
  Bacterial resistance: Kanamycin, 50 μg/mL
  Growth temperature: 37°C
  Growth strain: XL1 Blue
  Copy number: High Copy
Gene/Insert
  Gene/Insert name: slowChloC (alt names: Channelrhodopsin-2; ChR2)
  Species: Synthetic; Chlamydomonas reinhardtii
  Insert size (bp): 927
  Mutation: E90R, T159C, D156N
  GenBank ID: EU714030.1
  Promoter: CMV (+enhancer)
  Tag / fusion protein: mCherry (C terminal on insert)
  Cloning method: Restriction Enzyme; 5′ cloning site XbaI (unknown if destroyed); 3′ cloning site BamHI (unknown if destroyed)
  Sequencing primers: 5′ EGFP-N1-F: GAGGTCTATATAAGCAGAGC or CMV-F: GCAAATGGGCGGTAGGCGT; 3′ EGFP-C1-R: AACCATTATAAGCTGCAATAAAC
Terms and licenses: Academic/Nonprofit Terms; Industry Terms: Not Available to Industry
How to cite: p-mCherry-N1-slowChloC was a gift from Peter Hegemann (Addgene plasmid # 85462 ; http://n2t.net/addgene:85462 ; RRID:Addgene_85462)
