LOCUS       Exported 5660 bp ds-DNA circular SYN 12-MAY-2021
DEFINITION  Historical plasmid. For inhibition of neuronal activity, #66709 is a
            light-gated chloride channel with improved anion selectivity
            (iChloC).
ACCESSION   .
VERSION     .
KEYWORDS    p-mCherry-N1-slowChloC
SOURCE      synthetic DNA construct
  ORGANISM  synthetic DNA construct
REFERENCE   1 (bases 1 to 5660)
  AUTHORS   Wietek J, Wiegert JS, Adeishvili N, Schneider F, Watanabe H, Tsunoda
            SP, Vogt A, Elstner M, Oertner TG, Hegemann P
  TITLE     Conversion of Channelrhodopsin into a Light-Gated Chloride Channel.
  JOURNAL   Science. 2014 Mar 27.
  PUBMED    24674867
REFERENCE   2 (bases 1 to 5660)
  AUTHORS   .
  TITLE     Direct Submission
  JOURNAL   Exported May 12, 2021 from SnapGene Server 1.1.58
            http://www.snapgene.com
FEATURES             Location/Qualifiers
     source          1..5660
                     /organism="synthetic DNA construct"
                     /mol_type="other DNA"
     enhancer        61..364
                     /label=CMV enhancer
                     /note="human cytomegalovirus immediate early enhancer"
     promoter        365..568
                     /label=CMV promoter
                     /note="human cytomegalovirus (CMV) immediate early
                     promoter"
     primer_bind     519..539
                     /label=CMV-F
                     /note="Human CMV immediate early promoter, forward primer"
     misc_feature    609..665
                     /label=MCS
                     /note="multiple cloning site"
     regulatory      673..682
                     /regulatory_class="other"
                     /note="vertebrate consensus sequence for strong initiation
                     of translation (Kozak, 1987)"
     CDS             679..1605
                     /codon_start=1
                     /product="H134R mutant of an N-terminal fragment of
                     channelrhodopsin-2 from the alga Chlamydomonas reinhardtii
                     (Nagel et al., 2005)"
                     /label=ChR2(H134R)
                     /note="blue light-activated cation channel"
                     /translation="MDYGGALSAVGRELLFVTNPVVVNGSVLVPEDQCYCAGWIESRGT
                     NGAQTASNVLQWLAAGFSILLLMFYAYQTWKSTCGWEEIYVCAIRMVKVILEFFFEFKN
                     PSMLYLATGHRVQWLRYAEWLLTCPVILIHLSNLTGLSNDYSRRTMGLLVSNIGCIVWG
                     ATSAMATGYVKVIFFCLGLCYGANTFFHAAKAYIEGYHTVPKGRCRQVVTGMAWLFFVS
                     WGMFPILFILGPEGFGVLSVYGSTVGHTIIDLMSKNCWGLLGHYLRVLIHEHILIHGDI
                     RKTTKLNIGGTEIEVETLVEDEAEAGAV"
     CDS             1618..2325
                     /codon_start=1
                     /product="monomeric derivative of DsRed fluorescent protein
                     (Shaner et al., 2004)"
                     /label=mCherry
                     /note="mammalian codon-optimized"
                     /translation="VSKGEEDNMAIIKEFMRFKVHMEGSVNGHEFEIEGEGEGRPYEGT
                     QTAKLKVTKGGPLPFAWDILSPQFMYGSKAYVKHPADIPDYLKLSFPEGFKWERVMNFE
                     DGGVVTVTQDSSLQDGEFIYKVKLRGTNFPSDGPVMQKKTMGWEASSERMYPEDGALKG
                     EIKQRLKLKDGGHYDAEVKTTYKAKKPVQLPGAYNVNIKLDITSHNEDYTIVEQYERAE
                     GRHSTGGMDELYK"
     primer_bind     complement(1760..1778)
                     /label=mCherry-R
                     /note="mCherry, reverse primer"
     primer_bind     2028..2047
                     /label=mCherry-F
                     /note="mCherry, forward primer"
     polyA_signal    2448..2569
                     /label=SV40 poly(A) signal
                     /note="SV40 polyadenylation signal"
     primer_bind     complement(2485..2504)
                     /label=SV40pA-R
                     /note="SV40 polyA, reverse primer"
     primer_bind     2539..2558
                     /label=EBV-rev
                     /note="SV40 polyA terminator, reverse primer"
     rep_origin      complement(2576..3031)
                     /direction=LEFT
                     /label=f1 ori
                     /note="f1 bacteriophage origin of replication; arrow
                     indicates direction of (+) strand synthesis"
     primer_bind     complement(2713..2734)
                     /label=F1ori-F
                     /note="F1 origin, forward primer"
     primer_bind     2925..2944
                     /label=F1ori-R
                     /note="F1 origin, reverse primer"
     promoter        3058..3162
                     /gene="bla"
                     /label=AmpR promoter
     promoter        3164..3521
                     /label=SV40 promoter
                     /note="SV40 enhancer and early promoter"
     primer_bind     complement(3187..3207)
                     /label=pBABE 3'
                     /note="SV40 enhancer, reverse primer for pBABE vectors"
     rep_origin      3372..3507
                     /label=SV40 ori
                     /note="SV40 origin of replication"
     primer_bind     3434..3453
                     /label=SV40pro-F
                     /note="SV40 promoter/origin, forward primer"
     CDS             3556..4350
                     /codon_start=1
                     /gene="aph(3')-II (or nptII)"
                     /product="aminoglycoside phosphotransferase from Tn5"
                     /label=NeoR/KanR
                     /note="confers resistance to neomycin, kanamycin, and G418
                     (Geneticin(R))"
                     /translation="MIEQDGLHAGSPAAWVERLFGYDWAQQTIGCSDAAVFRLSAQGRP
                     VLFVKTDLSGALNELQDEAARLSWLATTGVPCAAVLDVVTEAGRDWLLLGEVPGQDLLS
                     SHLAPAEKVSIMADAMRRLHTLDPATCPFDHQAKHRIERARTRMEAGLVDQDDLDEEHQ
                     GLAPAELFARLKASMPDGEDLVVTHGDACLPNIMVENGRFSGFIDCGRLGVADRYQDIA
                     LATRDIAEELGGEWADRFLVLYGIAAPDSQRIAFYRLLDEFF"
     primer_bind     complement(3610..3629)
                     /label=Neo-R
                     /note="Neomycin resistance gene, reverse primer"
     primer_bind     4220..4239
                     /label=Neo-F
                     /note="Neomycin resistance gene, forward primer"
     primer_bind     complement(4538..4557)
                     /label=TK-pA-R
                     /note="Thymidine kinase polyA, reverse primer"
     polyA_signal    4582..4629
                     /label=HSV TK poly(A) signal
                     /note="herpes simplex virus thymidine kinase
                     polyadenylation signal (Cole and Stacy, 1985)"
     rep_origin      4958..5546
                     /direction=RIGHT
                     /label=ori
                     /note="high-copy-number ColE1/pMB1/pBR322/pUC origin of
                     replication"
     primer_bind     5447..5466
                     /label=pBR322ori-F
                     /note="pBR322 origin, forward primer"
ORIGIN
        1 tagttattaa tagtaatcaa ttacggggtc attagttcat agcccatata tggagttccg
       61 cgttacataa cttacggtaa atggcccgcc tggctgaccg cccaacgacc cccgcccatt
      121 gacgtcaata atgacgtatg ttcccatagt aacgccaata gggactttcc attgacgtca
      181 atgggtggag tatttacggt aaactgccca cttggcagta catcaagtgt atcatatgcc
      241 aagtacgccc cctattgacg tcaatgacgg taaatggccc gcctggcatt atgcccagta
      301 catgacctta tgggactttc ctacttggca gtacatctac gtattagtca tcgctattac
      361 catggtgatg cggttttggc agtacatcaa tgggcgtgga tagcggtttg actcacgggg
      421 atttccaagt ctccacccca ttgacgtcaa tgggagtttg ttttggcacc aaaatcaacg
      481 ggactttcca aaatgtcgta acaactccgc cccattgacg caaatgggcg gtaggcgtgt
      541 acggtgggag gtctatataa gcagagctgg tttagtgaac cgtcagatcc gctagcgcta
      601 ccggactcag atctcgagct caagcttcga attctgcagt cgacggtacc gcgggcccgg
      661 gatccacccg gtgccaccat ggactatggc ggcgctttgt ctgccgtcgg acgcgaactt
      721 ttgttcgtta ctaatcctgt ggtggtgaac gggtccgtcc tggtccctga ggatcaatgt
      781 tactgtgccg gatggattga atctcgcggc acgaacggcg ctcagaccgc gtcaaatgtc
      841 ctgcagtggc ttgcagcagg attcagcatt ttgctgctga tgttctatgc ctaccaaacc
      901 tggaaatcta catgcggctg ggaggagatc tatgtgtgcg ccattagaat ggttaaggtg
      961 attctcgagt tcttttttga gtttaagaat ccctctatgc tctaccttgc cacaggacac
     1021 cgggtgcagt ggctgcgcta tgcagagtgg ctgctcactt gtcctgtcat ccttatccac
     1081 ctgagcaacc tcaccggcct gagcaacgac tacagcagga gaaccatggg actccttgtc
     1141 tcaaacatcg ggtgtatcgt gtggggggct accagcgcca tggcaaccgg ctatgttaaa
     1201 gtcatcttct tttgtcttgg attgtgctat ggcgcgaaca cattttttca cgccgccaaa
     1261 gcatatatcg agggttatca tactgtgcca aagggtcggt gccgccaggt cgtgaccggc
     1321 atggcatggc tgtttttcgt gagctggggt atgttcccaa ttctcttcat tttggggccc
     1381 gaaggttttg gcgtcctgag cgtctatggc tccaccgtag gtcacacgat tattgatctg
     1441 atgagtaaaa attgttgggg gttgttggga cactacctgc gcgtcctgat ccacgagcac
     1501 atattgattc acggagatat ccgcaaaacc accaaactga acatcggcgg aacggagatc
     1561 gaggtcgaga ctctcgtcga agacgaagcc gaggccggag ccgtgccagc ggccgccgtg
     1621 agcaagggcg aggaggataa catggccatc atcaaggagt tcatgcgctt caaggtgcac
     1681 atggagggct ccgtgaacgg ccacgagttc gagatcgagg gcgagggcga gggccgcccc
     1741 tacgagggca cccagaccgc caagctgaag gtgaccaagg gtggccccct gcccttcgcc
     1801 tgggacatcc tgtcccctca gttcatgtac ggctccaagg cctacgtgaa gcaccccgcc
     1861 gacatccccg actacttgaa gctgtccttc cccgagggct tcaagtggga gcgcgtgatg
     1921 aacttcgagg acggcggcgt ggtgaccgtg acccaggact cctccctgca ggacggcgag
     1981 ttcatctaca aggtgaagct gcgcggcacc aacttcccct ccgacggccc cgtaatgcag
     2041 aagaagacca tgggctggga ggcctcctcc gagcggatgt accccgagga cggcgccctg
     2101 aagggcgaga tcaagcagag gctgaagctg aaggacggcg gccactacga cgctgaggtc
     2161 aagaccacct acaaggccaa gaagcccgtg cagctgcccg gcgcctacaa cgtcaacatc
     2221 aagttggaca tcacctccca caacgaggac tacaccatcg tggaacagta cgaacgcgcc
     2281 gagggccgcc actccaccgg cggcatggac gagctgtaca agtaaagcgg ccgcgactct
     2341 agatcataat cagccatacc acatttgtag aggttttact tgctttaaaa aacctcccac
     2401 acctccccct gaacctgaaa cataaaatga atgcaattgt tgttgttaac ttgtttattg
     2461 cagcttataa tggttacaaa taaagcaata gcatcacaaa tttcacaaat aaagcatttt
     2521 tttcactgca ttctagttgt ggtttgtcca aactcatcaa tgtatcttaa ggcgtaaatt
     2581 gtaagcgtta atattttgtt aaaattcgcg ttaaattttt gttaaatcag ctcatttttt
     2641 aaccaatagg ccgaaatcgg caaaatccct tataaatcaa aagaatagac cgagataggg
     2701 ttgagtgttg ttccagtttg gaacaagagt ccactattaa agaacgtgga ctccaacgtc
     2761 aaaggnnnnn nnnnnnnnnn nnnnnnnnnn nnnnnnnnnn nnnnnnnnnn nnnntnnnnn
     2821 nnnnnnnnnn nnnnnnnnnn nnnnnnnnnn nnnnnnnnnn nnnnnnnnnn nnnnnnnnnn
     2881 nnnnnnnnnn nnnnnnnnnn nnnnnngnnn nnnnnnnnnn nnnnnnnnnn nnnnnnnnnn
     2941 nnnnnnnnnn nnnnnnnnnn nnnnnnnnnn nnnnnnnnnn nnnnnnnnnn nnnnnnnnnn
     3001 nnnnnnnnnn nnnnnnnnnn nnnnnnnnnn ncaggtggca cttttcgggg aaatgtgcgc
     3061 ggaaccccta tttgtttatt tttctaaata cattcaaata tgtatccgct catgagacaa
     3121 taaccctgat aaatgcttca ataatattga aaaaggaaga gtcctgaggc ggaaagaacc
     3181 agctgtggaa tgtgtgtcag ttagggtgtg gaaagtcccc aggctcccca gcaggcagaa
     3241 gtatgcaaag catgcatctc aattagtcag caaccaggtg tggaaagtcc ccaggctccc
     3301 cagcaggcag aagtatgcaa agcatgcatc tcaattagtc agcaaccata gtcccgcccc
     3361 taactccgcc catcccgccc ctaactccgc ccagttccgc ccattctccg ccccatggct
     3421 gactaatttt ttttatttat gcagaggccg aggccgcctc ggcctctgag ctattccaga
     3481 agtagtgagg aggctttttt ggaggcctag gcttttgcaa agatcgatca agagacagga
     3541 tgaggatcgt ttcgcatgat tgaacaagat ggattgcacg caggttctcc ggccgcttgg
     3601 gtggagaggc tattcggcta tgactgggca caacagacaa tcggctgctc tgatgccgcc
     3661 gtgttccggc tgtcagcgca ggggcgcccg gttctttttg tcaagaccga cctgtccggt
     3721 gccctgaatg aactgcaaga cgaggcagcg cggctatcgt ggctggccac gacgggcgtt
     3781 ccttgcgcag ctgtgctcga cgttgtcact gaagcgggaa gggactggct gctattgggc
     3841 gaagtgccgg ggcaggatct cctgtcatct caccttgctc ctgccgagaa agtatccatc
     3901 atggctgatg caatgcggcg gctgcatacg cttgatccgg ctacctgccc attcgaccac
     3961 caagcgaaac atcgcatcga gcgagcacgt actcggatgg aagccggtct tgtcgatcag
     4021 gatgatctgg acgaagagca tcaggggctc gcgccagccg aactgttcgc caggctcaag
     4081 gcgagcatgc ccgacggcga ggatctcgtc gtgacccatg gcgatgcctg cttgccgaat
     4141 atcatggtgg aaaatggccg cttttctgga ttcatcgact gtggccggct gggtgtggcg
     4201 gaccgctatc aggacatagc gttggctacc cgtgatattg ctgaagagct tggcggcgaa
     4261 tgggctgacc gcttcctcgt gctttacggt atcgccgctc ccgattcgca gcgcatcgcc
     4321 ttctatcgcc ttcttgacga gttcttctga gcgggactct ggggttcgaa atgaccgacc
     4381 aagcgacgcc caacctgcca tcacgagatt tcgattccac cgccgccttc tatgaaaggt
     4441 tgggcttcgg aatcgttttc cgggacgccg gctggatgat cctccagcgc ggggatctca
     4501 tgctggagtt cttcgcccac cctaggggga ggctaactga aacacggaag gagacaatac
     4561 cggaaggaac ccgcgctatg acggcaataa aaagacagaa taaaacgcac ggtgttgggt
     4621 cgtttgttca taaacgcggg gttcggtccc agggctggca ctctgtcgat accccaccga
     4681 gaccccattg gggccaatac gcccgcgttt cttccttttc cccaccccac cccccaagtt
     4741 cgggtgaagg cccagggctc gcagccaacg tcggggcggc aggccctgcc atagcctcag
     4801 gttactcata tatactttag attgatttaa aacttcattt ttaatttaaa aggatctagg
     4861 tgaagatcct ttttgataat ctcatgacca aaatccctta acgtgagttt tcgttccact
     4921 gagcgtcaga ccccgtagaa aagatcaaag gatcttcttg agatcctttt tttctgcgcg
     4981 taatctgctg cttgcaaaca aaaaaaccac cgctaccagc ggtggtttgt ttgccggatc
     5041 aagagctacc aactcttttt ccgaaggtaa ctggcttcag cagagcgcag ataccaaata
     5101 ctgtccttct agtgtagccg tagttaggcc accacttcaa gaactctgta gcaccgccta
     5161 catacctcgc tctgctaatc ctgttaccag tggctgctgc cagtggcgat aagtcgtgtc
     5221 ttaccgggtt ggactcaaga cgatagttac cggataaggc gcagcggtcg ggctgaacgg
     5281 ggggttcgtg cacacagccc agcttggagc gaacgaccta caccgaactg agatacctac
     5341 agcgtgagct atgagaaagc gccacgcttc ccgaagggag aaaggcggac aggtatccgg
     5401 taagcggcag ggtcggaaca ggagagcgca cgagggagct tccaggggga aacgcctggt
     5461 atctttatag tcctgtcggg tttcgccacc tctgacttga gcgtcgattt ttgtgatgct
     5521 cgtcaggggg gcggagccta tggaaaaacg ccagcaacgc ggccttttta cggttcctgg
     5581 ccttttgctg gccttttgct cacatgttct ttcctgcgtt atcccctgat tctgtggata
     5641 accgtattac cgccatgcat
//
